>Addgene plasmid #49689 | pVRa32_1122 | depositor full sequence | sequence record 74474 | pVRa32_1122 sequence 6002 bps
ATGACCGAAATTCATCTGCAGACCACCGAAAGCACCAGCGTTAATGATGGTCTGCCGCTGAATATTGATT
GGGAAGGTATTTTTCGTGAACATGGTCGTCGTGTGCATCATTTTATTCGTAAACGTGTTAGCCATCGTGA
AGATGCCGAAGATCTGGAACAAATGACCTGGCTGGAAGTTCTGCGTAATCGTGATAAATTTGCCGGTGCA
AGCCGTCCGGAAACCTGGGTTTTTGGTATTGCACTGAATCTGGTGCGTAATCATTTTCGTCTGCAGAGCG
GTCGTCCGCGTTGTGATGAACTGGAAGATGATATTATTCTGACCCAGGGTGATGATCCGAGCCATATTAC
CGAATATCAGCGTCTGCTGAATAGCACCCTGAATAGTATTGCAAATCTGCCGGAAGATACCCGTCGCCTG
CTGAACATGCTGGTTGAAAAAGATGGTAGCTATCAGGCAATTGCAGCCCATCTGAATATTCCGATTGGCA
CCGTTCGTAGCCGTCTGAGCCGTGCACGTGTTACCCTGAAACAGAGCGTTTTTAGCTAAGGATCCAAGCT
TGCGGCCGCACTCGAGCACCACCACCACCACCACTGAGATCCGGCTGCTAACAAAGCCCGAAAGGAAGCT
GAGTTGGCTGCTGCCACCGCTGAGCAATAACTAGCATAACCCCTTGGGGCCTCTAAACGGGTCTTGAGGG
GTTTTTTGCTGAAAGGAGGAACTATATCCGGATTGGCGAATGGG
[124 nt withheld, positions 745-868]
C
[91 nt withheld, positions 870-960]
A
[49 nt withheld, positions 962-1010]
CCTTTGACGTTGGAGTCCACGTTCTTT
[37 nt withheld, positions 1038-1074]
ACCCTATCTCGGTCTATTCTTTTGATTTATAAGGGATTTTGCCGATTTCGGCCTATTGGTTAAAAAATGA
GCTGATTTAACAAAAATTTAACGCGAATTTTAACAAAATATTAACGTTTACAATTTCAGGTGGCACTTTT
CGGGGAAATGTGCGCGGAACCCCTATTTGTTTATTTTTCTAAATACATTCAAATATGTATCCGCTCATGA
GACAATAACCCTGATAAATGCTTCAATAATATTGAAAAAGGAAGAGTATGAGTATTCAACATTTCCGTGT
CGCCCTTATTCCCTTTTTTGCGGCATTTTGCCTTCCTGTTTTTGCTCACCCAGAAACGCTGGTGAAAGTA
AAAGATGCTGAAGATCAGTTGGGTGCACGAGTGGGTTACATCGAACTGGATCTCAACAGCGGTAAGATCC
TTGAGAGTTTTCGCCCCGAAGAACGTTTTCCAATGATGAGCACTTTTAAAGTTCTGCTATGTGGCGCGGT
ATTATCCCGTATTGACGCCGGGCAAGAGCAACTCGGTCGCCGCATACACTATTCTCAGAATGACTTGGTT
GAGTACTCACCAGTCACAGAAAAGCATCTTACGGATGGCATGACAGTAAGAGAATTATGCAGTGCTGCCA
TAACCATGAGTGATAACACTGCGGCCAACTTACTTCTGACAACGATCGGAGGACCGAAGGAGCTAACCGC
TTTTTTGCACAACATGGGGGATCATGTAACTCGCCTTGATCGTTGGGAACCGGAGCTGAATGAAGCCATA
CCAAACGACGAGCGTGACACCACGATGCCTGCAGCAATGGCAACAACGTTGCGCAAACTATTAACTGGCG
AACTACTTACTCTAGCTTCCCGGCAACAATTAATAGACTGGATGGAGGCGGATAAAGTTGCAGGACCACT
TCTGCGCTCGGCCCTTCCGGCTGGCTGGTTTATTGCTGATAAATCTGGAGCCGGTGAGCGTGGGTCTCGC
GGTATCATTGCAGCACTGGGGCCAGATGGTAAGCCCTCCCGTATCGTAGTTATCTACACGACGGGGAGTC
AGGCAACTATGGATGAACGAAATAGACAGATCGCTGAGATAGGTGCCTCACTGATTAAGCATTGGTAACT
GTCAGACCAAGTTTACTCATATATACTTTAGATTGATTTAAAACTTCATTTTTAATTTAAAAGGATCTAG
GTGAAGATCCTTTTTGATAATCTCATGACCAAAATCCCTTAACGTGAGTTTTCGTTCCACTGAGCGTCAG
ACCCCGTAGAAAAGATCAAAGGATCTTCTTGAGATCCTTTTTTTCTGCGCGTAATCTGCTGCTTGCAAAC
AAAAAAACCACCGCTACCAGCGGTGGTTTGTTTGCCGGATCAAGAGCTACCAACTCTTTTTCCGAAGGTA
ACTGGCTTCAGCAGAGCGCAGATACCAAATACTGTCCTTCTAGTGTAGCCGTAGTTAGGCCACCACTTCA
AGAACTCTGTAGCACCGCCTACATACCTCGCTCTGCTAATCCTGTTACCAGTGGCTGCTGCCAGTGGCGA
TAAGTCGTGTCTTACCGGGTTGGACTCAAGACGATAGTTACCGGATAAGGCGCAGCGGTCGGGCTGAACG
GGGGGTTCGTGCACACAGCCCAGCTTGGAGCGAACGACCTACACCGAACTGAGATACCTACAGCGTGAGC
TATGAGAAAGCGCCACGCTTCCCGAAGGGAGAAAGGCGGACAGGTATCCGGTAAGCGGCAGGGTCGGAAC
AGGAGAGCGCACGAGGGAGCTTCCAGGGGGAAACGCCTGGTATCTTTATAGTCCTGTCGGGTTTCGCCAC
CTCTGACTTGAGCGTCGATTTTTGTGATGCTCGTCAGGGGGGCGGAGCCTATGGAAAAACGCCAGCAACG
CGGCCTTTTTACGGTTCCTGGCCTTTTGCTGGCCTTTTGCTCACATGTTCTTTCCTGCGTTATCCCCTGA
TTCTGTGGATAACCGTATTACCGCCTTTGAGTGAGCTGATACCGCTCGCCGCAGCCGAACGACCGAGCGC
AGCGAGTCAGTGAGCGAGGAAGCGGAAGAGCGCCTGATGCGGTATTTTCTCCTTACGCATCTGTGCGGTA
TTTCACACCGCATATATGGTGCACTCTCAGTACAATCTGCTCTGATGCCGCATAGTTAAGCCAGTATACA
CTCCGCTATCGCTACGTGACTGGGTCATGGCTGCGCCCCGACACCCGCCAACACCCGCTGACGCGCCCTG
ACGGGCTTGTCTGCTCCCGGCATCCGCTTACAGACAAGCTGTGACCGTCTCCGGGAGCTGCATGTGTCAG
AGGTTTTCACCGTCATCACCGAAACGCGCGAGGCAGCTGCGGTAAAGCTCATCAGCGTGGTCGTGAAGCG
ATTCACAGATGTCTGCCTGTTCATCCGCGTCCAGCTCGTTGAGTTTCTCCAGAAGCGTTAATGTCTGGCT
TCTGATAAAGCGGGCCATGTTAAGGGCGGTTTTTTCCTGTTTGGTCACTGATGCCTCCGTGTAAGGGGGA
TTTCTGTTCATGGGGGTAATGATACCGATGAAACGAGAGAGGATGCTCACGATACGGGTTACTGATGATG
AACATGCCCGGTTACTGGAACGTTGTGAGGGTAAACAACTGGCGGTATGGATGCGGCGGGACCAGAGAAA
AATCACTCAGGGTCAATGCCAGCGCTTCGTTAATACAGATGTAGGTGTTCCACAGGGTAGCCAGCAGCAT
CCTGCGATGCAGATCCGGAACATAATGGTGCAGGGCGCTGACTTCCGCGTTTCCAGACTTTACGAAACAC
GGAAACCGAAGACCATTCATGTTGTTGCTCAGGTCGCAGACGTTTTGCAGCAGCAGTCGCTTCACGTTCG
CTCGCGTATCGGTGATTCATTCTGCTAACCAGTAAGGCAACCCCGCCAGCCTAGCCGGGTCCTCAACGAC
AGGAGCACGATCATGCGCACCCGTGGGGCCGCCATGCCGGCGATAATGGCCTGCTTCTCGCCGAAACGTT
TGGTGGCGGGACCAGTGACGAAGGCTTGAGCGAGGGCGTGCAAGATTCCGAATACCGCAAGCGACAGGCC
GATCATCGTCGCGCTCCAGCGAAAGCGGTCCTCGCCGAAAATGACCCAGAGCGCTGCCGGCACCTGTCCT
ACGAGTTGCATGATAAAGAAGACAGTCATAAGTGCGGCGACGATAGTCATGCCCCGCGCCCACCGGAAGG
AGCTGACTGGGTTGAAGGCTCTCAAGGGCATCGGTCGAGATCCCGGTGCCTAATGAGTGAGCTAACTTAC
ATTAATTGCGTTGCGCTCACTGCCCGCTTTCCAGTCGGGAAACCTGTCGTGCCAGCTGCATTAATGAATC
GGCCAACGCGCGGGGAGAGGCGGTTTGCGTATTGGGCGCCAGGGTGGTTTTTCTTTTCACCAGTGAGACG
GGCAACAGCTGATTGCCCTTCACCGCCTGGCCCTGAGAGAGTTGCAGCAAGCGGTCCACGCTGGTTTGCC
CCAGCAGGCGAAAATCCTGTTTGATGGTGGTTAACGGCGGGATATAACATGAGCTGTCTTCGGTATCGTC
GTATCCCACTACCGAGATATCCGCACCAACGCGCAGCCCGGACTCGGTAATGGCGCGCATTGCGCCCAGC
GCCATCTGATCGTTGGCAACCAGCATCGCAGTGGGAACGATGCCCTCATTCAGCATTTGCATGGTTTGTT
GAAAACCGGACATGGCACTCCAGTCGCCTTCCCGTTCCGCTATCGGCTGAATTTGATTGCGAGTGAGATA
TTTATGCCAGCCAGCCAGACGCAGACGCGCCGAGACAGAACTTAATGGGCCCGCTAACAGCGCGATTTGC
TGGTGACCCAATGCGACCAGATGCTCCACGCCCAGTCGCGTACCGTCTTCATGGGAGAAAATAATACTGT
TGATGGGTGTCTGGTCAGAGACATCAAGAAATAACGCCGGAACATTAGTGCAGGCAGCTTCCACAGCAAT
GGCATCCTGGTCATCCAGCGGATAGTTAATGATCAGCCCACTGACGCGTTGCGCGAGAAGATTGTGCACC
GCCGCTTTACAGGCTTCGACGCCGCTTCGTTCTACCATCGACACCACCACGCTGGCACCCAGTTGATCGG
CGCGAGATTTAATCGCCGCGACAATTTGCGACGGCGCGTGCAGGGCCAGACTGGAGGTGGCAACGCCAAT
CAGCAACGACTGTTTGCCCGCCAGTTGTTGTGCCACGCGGTTGGGAATGTAATTCAGCTCCGCCATCGCC
GCTTCCACTTTTTCCCGCGTTTTCGCAGAAACGTGGCTGGCCTGGTTCACCACGCGGGAAACGGTCTGAT
AAGAGACACCGGCATACTCTGCGACATCGTATAACGTTACTGGTTTCACATTCACCACCCTGAATTGACT
CTCTTCCGGGCGCTATCATGCCATACCGCGAAAGGTTTTGCGCCATTCGATGGTGTCCGGGATCTCGACG
CTCTCCCTTATGCGACTCCTGCATTAGGAAGCAGCCCAGTAGTAGGTTGAGGCCGTTGAGCACCGCCGCC
GCAAGGAATGGTGCATGCAAGGAGATGGCGCCCAACAGTCCCCCGGCCACGGGGCCTGCCACCATACCCA
CGCCGAAACAAGCGCTCATGAGCCCGAAGTGGCGAGCCCGATCTTCCCCATCGGTGATGTCGGCGATATA
GGCGCCAGCAACCGCACCTGTGGCGCCGGTGATGCCGGCCACGATGCGTCCGGCGTAGAGGATCGAGATC
TCGATCCCGCGAAATTAATACGACTCACTATAGGGGAATTGTGAGCGGATAACAATTCCCCTCTAGAAAT
AATTTTGTTTAACTTTAAGAAGGAGATATACCATGGGCAGCAGCCATCATCATCATCATCACAGCAGCGG
CCTGGAAGTTCTGTTCCAGGGGCCCCAT
Features (pLannotate 1.2.2; 19 found; start..end, strand, type, name):
    577..594     +  CDS            9xHis (fragment): 9xHis affinity tag
    604..653     +  CDS            SET1 (fragment): solubility-enhancement tag derived from T7 phage gene 10B
    661..708     +  terminator     T7 terminator: transcription terminator for bacteriophage T7 RNA polymerase
    745..1200    +  rep_origin     f1 ori (sequence partly withheld): f1 bacteriophage origin of replication; arrow indicates direction of (+) strand synthesis
   1227..1331    +  promoter       AmpR promoter: bla
   1332..2192    +  CDS            AmpR: β-lactamase; bla; confers resistance to ampicillin, carbenicillin, and related antibiotics
   2363..2951    +  rep_origin     ori: high-copy-number ColE1/pMB1/pBR322/pUC origin of replication
   3137..3279    -  misc_feature   bom: basis of mobility region from pBR322
   3381..3572    -  CDS            rop: Rop protein, which maintains plasmids at low copy number; rop
   3589..3969    +  CDS            YPB1_ECOLX: Protein predicted: Swiss-Prot protein existence level 4. From Escherichia coli.
   4041..4332    -  CDS            TcR (fragment): tetracycline efflux protein; tet; confers resistance to tetracycline
   4347..4368    -  protein_bind   CAP binding site: CAP binding activates transcription in the presence of cAMP. E. coli catabolite activator protein
   4381..5463    -  CDS            lacI: lac repressor; lacI; The lac repressor binds to the lac operator to inhibit transcription in E. coli. This inhibition can be relieved by adding lactose or isopropyl-β-D-thiogalactopyranoside (IPTG).
   5464..5541    -  promoter       lacI promoter: lacI
   5549..5828    -  CDS            TcR (fragment): tetracycline efflux protein; tet; confers resistance to tetracycline
   5850..5868    +  promoter       T7 promoter: promoter for bacteriophage T7 RNA polymerase
   5869..5893    +  protein_bind   lac operator: The lac repressor binds to the lac operator to inhibit transcription in E. coli. This inhibition can be relieved by adding lactose or isopropyl-β-D-thiogalactopyranoside (IPTG). lac repressor encoded by lacI
   5908..5930    +  RBS            RBS: efficient ribosome binding site from bacteriophage T7 gene 10 (Olins and Rangwala, 1989)
   5949..5965    +  CDS            capTEV™ (fragment): composite tag for in vivo biotinylation, TEV protease cleavage, and 6xHis tagging
