[The description below was written by a language model from this plasmid's Addgene catalogue record and pLannotate feature annotations shown in this document.]
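Description:
pVRa32_1122 is a low-copy bacterial expression plasmid built on the pVRa backbone, a pET-like architecture for T7-driven, IPTG-inducible expression in E. coli. It replicates from a ColE1/pBR322-type origin accompanied by the rop gene and the bom mobility region, which is consistent with the low copy number recorded, and it is selected with ampicillin through the bla (AmpR) gene. An f1 origin is also present, along with two residual fragments of a tetracycline resistance gene that appear to be nonfunctional backbone remnants.

The insert is ECF32_1122, an extracytoplasmic function (ECF) sigma factor from Erwinia amylovora, codon optimized for E. coli and cloned between NdeI and HindIII sites that remain intact. Transcription comes from a T7 promoter followed directly by a lac operator (pT7-lacO), with the strong T7 gene 10 ribosome binding site upstream of the coding region and a T7 terminator downstream. A plasmid-borne lacI gene with its own promoter supplies the repressor, so expression needs both T7 RNA polymerase in the host and relief of repression by IPTG. The backbone adds an N-terminal His6 tag with a PreScission protease cleavage site. The short "capTEV" fragment just after the RBS probably reflects this His tag. The feature table does not annotate the sigma factor coding sequence itself, which falls in the unannotated stretch spanning the sequence origin. It does pick up a short His-tag fragment and a T7 gene 10-related fragment just before the terminator, and the record does not say whether these are translated.

The plasmid belongs to a synthetic biology collection used to map crosstalk among sigma factors, anti-sigma factors and their promoters, with the aim of building orthogonal genetic switches.
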