Addgene plasmid #49689: pVRa32_1122
Depositing lab: Christopher Voigt. Depositing organization: University of California, San Francisco (UCSF). Publication: Design of orthogonal genetic switches based on a crosstalk map of sigmas, anti-sigmas, and promoters. Rhodius VA, Segall-Shapiro TH, Sharon BD, Ghodasara A, Orlova E, Tabakh H, Burkhardt DH, Clancy K, Peterson TC, Gross CA, Voigt CA. Mol Syst Biol. 2013 Oct 29;9:702. doi: 10.1038/msb.2013.58. PubMed 24169405.
Backbone
  Vector backbone: pVRa
  Vector type: Bacterial Expression, Synthetic Biology
Growth in bacteria
  Bacterial resistance: Ampicillin, 100 μg/mL
  Growth temperature: 37°C
  Growth strain: DH10B
  Copy number: Low Copy
Gene/Insert
  Gene/Insert name: ECF32_1122
  Species: Erwinia amylovora
  Mutation: Codon optimized for E.coli
  Promoter: pT7-lacO
  Tag / fusion protein: His6-PreScission (N terminal on backbone)
  Cloning method: Restriction Enzyme; 5′ cloning site NdeI (not destroyed); 3′ cloning site HindIII (not destroyed)
  Sequencing primers: 5′ CGATATAGGCGCCAGCAAC; 3′ CAGCAGCCAACTCAGCTTC
Terms and licenses: Academic/Nonprofit Terms; Industry Terms: Not Available to Industry
How to cite: pVRa32_1122 was a gift from Christopher Voigt (Addgene plasmid # 49689 ; http://n2t.net/addgene:49689 ; RRID:Addgene_49689)
