>Addgene plasmid #49689 | pVRa32_1122 | depositor partial sequence | sequence record 74056 | ECF gene
ATGACCGAAATTCATCTGCAGACCACCGAAAGCACCAGCGTTAATGATGGTCTGCCGCTGAATATTGATT
GGGAAGGTATTTTTCGTGAACATGGTCGTCGTGTGCATCATTTTATTCGTAAACGTGTTAGCCATCGTGA
AGATGCCGAAGATCTGGAACAAATGACCTGGCTGGAAGTTCTGCGTAATCGTGATAAATTTGCCGGTGCA
AGCCGTCCGGAAACCTGGGTTTTTGGTATTGCACTGAATCTGGTGCGTAATCATTTTCGTCTGCAGAGCG
GTCGTCCGCGTTGTGATGAACTGGAAGATGATATTATTCTGACCCAGGGTGATGATCCGAGCCATATTAC
CGAATATCAGCGTCTGCTGAATAGCACCCTGAATAGTATTGCAAATCTGCCGGAAGATACCCGTCGCCTG
CTGAACATGCTGGTTGAAAAAGATGGTAGCTATCAGGCAATTGCAGCCCATCTGAATATTCCGATTGGCA
CCGTTCGTAGCCGTCTGAGCCGTGCACGTGTTACCCTGAAACAGAGCGTTTTTAGCTAA
