>Addgene plasmid #49689 | pVRa32_1122 | depositor partial sequence | sequence record 74057 | pVRa backbone
GGATCCAAGCTTGCGGCCGCACTCGAGCACCACCACCACCACCACTGAGATCCGGCTGCTAACAAAGCCC
GAAAGGAAGCTGAGTTGGCTGCTGCCACCGCTGAGCAATAACTAGCATAACCCCTTGGGGCCTCTAAACG
GGTCTTGAGGGGTTTTTTGCTGAAAGGAGGAACTATATCCGGATTGGCGAATGGG
[124 nt withheld, positions 196-319]
C
[91 nt withheld, positions 321-411]
A
[49 nt withheld, positions 413-461]
CCTTTGACGTTGGAGTCCACGTTCTTT
[37 nt withheld, positions 489-525]
ACCCTATCTCGGTCTATTCTTTTGATTTATAAGGGATTTTGCCGATTTCGGCCTATTGGTTAAAAAATGA
GCTGATTTAACAAAAATTTAACGCGAATTTTAACAAAATATTAACGTTTACAATTTCAGGTGGCACTTTT
CGGGGAAATGTGCGCGGAACCCCTATTTGTTTATTTTTCTAAATACATTCAAATATGTATCCGCTCATGA
GACAATAACCCTGATAAATGCTTCAATAATATTGAAAAAGGAAGAGTATGAGTATTCAACATTTCCGTGT
CGCCCTTATTCCCTTTTTTGCGGCATTTTGCCTTCCTGTTTTTGCTCACCCAGAAACGCTGGTGAAAGTA
AAAGATGCTGAAGATCAGTTGGGTGCACGAGTGGGTTACATCGAACTGGATCTCAACAGCGGTAAGATCC
TTGAGAGTTTTCGCCCCGAAGAACGTTTTCCAATGATGAGCACTTTTAAAGTTCTGCTATGTGGCGCGGT
ATTATCCCGTATTGACGCCGGGCAAGAGCAACTCGGTCGCCGCATACACTATTCTCAGAATGACTTGGTT
GAGTACTCACCAGTCACAGAAAAGCATCTTACGGATGGCATGACAGTAAGAGAATTATGCAGTGCTGCCA
TAACCATGAGTGATAACACTGCGGCCAACTTACTTCTGACAACGATCGGAGGACCGAAGGAGCTAACCGC
TTTTTTGCACAACATGGGGGATCATGTAACTCGCCTTGATCGTTGGGAACCGGAGCTGAATGAAGCCATA
CCAAACGACGAGCGTGACACCACGATGCCTGCAGCAATGGCAACAACGTTGCGCAAACTATTAACTGGCG
AACTACTTACTCTAGCTTCCCGGCAACAATTAATAGACTGGATGGAGGCGGATAAAGTTGCAGGACCACT
TCTGCGCTCGGCCCTTCCGGCTGGCTGGTTTATTGCTGATAAATCTGGAGCCGGTGAGCGTGGGTCTCGC
GGTATCATTGCAGCACTGGGGCCAGATGGTAAGCCCTCCCGTATCGTAGTTATCTACACGACGGGGAGTC
AGGCAACTATGGATGAACGAAATAGACAGATCGCTGAGATAGGTGCCTCACTGATTAAGCATTGGTAACT
GTCAGACCAAGTTTACTCATATATACTTTAGATTGATTTAAAACTTCATTTTTAATTTAAAAGGATCTAG
GTGAAGATCCTTTTTGATAATCTCATGACCAAAATCCCTTAACGTGAGTTTTCGTTCCACTGAGCGTCAG
ACCCCGTAGAAAAGATCAAAGGATCTTCTTGAGATCCTTTTTTTCTGCGCGTAATCTGCTGCTTGCAAAC
AAAAAAACCACCGCTACCAGCGGTGGTTTGTTTGCCGGATCAAGAGCTACCAACTCTTTTTCCGAAGGTA
ACTGGCTTCAGCAGAGCGCAGATACCAAATACTGTCCTTCTAGTGTAGCCGTAGTTAGGCCACCACTTCA
AGAACTCTGTAGCACCGCCTACATACCTCGCTCTGCTAATCCTGTTACCAGTGGCTGCTGCCAGTGGCGA
TAAGTCGTGTCTTACCGGGTTGGACTCAAGACGATAGTTACCGGATAAGGCGCAGCGGTCGGGCTGAACG
GGGGGTTCGTGCACACAGCCCAGCTTGGAGCGAACGACCTACACCGAACTGAGATACCTACAGCGTGAGC
TATGAGAAAGCGCCACGCTTCCCGAAGGGAGAAAGGCGGACAGGTATCCGGTAAGCGGCAGGGTCGGAAC
AGGAGAGCGCACGAGGGAGCTTCCAGGGGGAAACGCCTGGTATCTTTATAGTCCTGTCGGGTTTCGCCAC
CTCTGACTTGAGCGTCGATTTTTGTGATGCTCGTCAGGGGGGCGGAGCCTATGGAAAAACGCCAGCAACG
CGGCCTTTTTACGGTTCCTGGCCTTTTGCTGGCCTTTTGCTCACATGTTCTTTCCTGCGTTATCCCCTGA
TTCTGTGGATAACCGTATTACCGCCTTTGAGTGAGCTGATACCGCTCGCCGCAGCCGAACGACCGAGCGC
AGCGAGTCAGTGAGCGAGGAAGCGGAAGAGCGCCTGATGCGGTATTTTCTCCTTACGCATCTGTGCGGTA
TTTCACACCGCATATATGGTGCACTCTCAGTACAATCTGCTCTGATGCCGCATAGTTAAGCCAGTATACA
CTCCGCTATCGCTACGTGACTGGGTCATGGCTGCGCCCCGACACCCGCCAACACCCGCTGACGCGCCCTG
ACGGGCTTGTCTGCTCCCGGCATCCGCTTACAGACAAGCTGTGACCGTCTCCGGGAGCTGCATGTGTCAG
AGGTTTTCACCGTCATCACCGAAACGCGCGAGGCAGCTGCGGTAAAGCTCATCAGCGTGGTCGTGAAGCG
ATTCACAGATGTCTGCCTGTTCATCCGCGTCCAGCTCGTTGAGTTTCTCCAGAAGCGTTAATGTCTGGCT
TCTGATAAAGCGGGCCATGTTAAGGGCGGTTTTTTCCTGTTTGGTCACTGATGCCTCCGTGTAAGGGGGA
TTTCTGTTCATGGGGGTAATGATACCGATGAAACGAGAGAGGATGCTCACGATACGGGTTACTGATGATG
AACATGCCCGGTTACTGGAACGTTGTGAGGGTAAACAACTGGCGGTATGGATGCGGCGGGACCAGAGAAA
AATCACTCAGGGTCAATGCCAGCGCTTCGTTAATACAGATGTAGGTGTTCCACAGGGTAGCCAGCAGCAT
CCTGCGATGCAGATCCGGAACATAATGGTGCAGGGCGCTGACTTCCGCGTTTCCAGACTTTACGAAACAC
GGAAACCGAAGACCATTCATGTTGTTGCTCAGGTCGCAGACGTTTTGCAGCAGCAGTCGCTTCACGTTCG
CTCGCGTATCGGTGATTCATTCTGCTAACCAGTAAGGCAACCCCGCCAGCCTAGCCGGGTCCTCAACGAC
AGGAGCACGATCATGCGCACCCGTGGGGCCGCCATGCCGGCGATAATGGCCTGCTTCTCGCCGAAACGTT
TGGTGGCGGGACCAGTGACGAAGGCTTGAGCGAGGGCGTGCAAGATTCCGAATACCGCAAGCGACAGGCC
GATCATCGTCGCGCTCCAGCGAAAGCGGTCCTCGCCGAAAATGACCCAGAGCGCTGCCGGCACCTGTCCT
ACGAGTTGCATGATAAAGAAGACAGTCATAAGTGCGGCGACGATAGTCATGCCCCGCGCCCACCGGAAGG
AGCTGACTGGGTTGAAGGCTCTCAAGGGCATCGGTCGAGATCCCGGTGCCTAATGAGTGAGCTAACTTAC
ATTAATTGCGTTGCGCTCACTGCCCGCTTTCCAGTCGGGAAACCTGTCGTGCCAGCTGCATTAATGAATC
GGCCAACGCGCGGGGAGAGGCGGTTTGCGTATTGGGCGCCAGGGTGGTTTTTCTTTTCACCAGTGAGACG
GGCAACAGCTGATTGCCCTTCACCGCCTGGCCCTGAGAGAGTTGCAGCAAGCGGTCCACGCTGGTTTGCC
CCAGCAGGCGAAAATCCTGTTTGATGGTGGTTAACGGCGGGATATAACATGAGCTGTCTTCGGTATCGTC
GTATCCCACTACCGAGATATCCGCACCAACGCGCAGCCCGGACTCGGTAATGGCGCGCATTGCGCCCAGC
GCCATCTGATCGTTGGCAACCAGCATCGCAGTGGGAACGATGCCCTCATTCAGCATTTGCATGGTTTGTT
GAAAACCGGACATGGCACTCCAGTCGCCTTCCCGTTCCGCTATCGGCTGAATTTGATTGCGAGTGAGATA
TTTATGCCAGCCAGCCAGACGCAGACGCGCCGAGACAGAACTTAATGGGCCCGCTAACAGCGCGATTTGC
TGGTGACCCAATGCGACCAGATGCTCCACGCCCAGTCGCGTACCGTCTTCATGGGAGAAAATAATACTGT
TGATGGGTGTCTGGTCAGAGACATCAAGAAATAACGCCGGAACATTAGTGCAGGCAGCTTCCACAGCAAT
GGCATCCTGGTCATCCAGCGGATAGTTAATGATCAGCCCACTGACGCGTTGCGCGAGAAGATTGTGCACC
GCCGCTTTACAGGCTTCGACGCCGCTTCGTTCTACCATCGACACCACCACGCTGGCACCCAGTTGATCGG
CGCGAGATTTAATCGCCGCGACAATTTGCGACGGCGCGTGCAGGGCCAGACTGGAGGTGGCAACGCCAAT
CAGCAACGACTGTTTGCCCGCCAGTTGTTGTGCCACGCGGTTGGGAATGTAATTCAGCTCCGCCATCGCC
GCTTCCACTTTTTCCCGCGTTTTCGCAGAAACGTGGCTGGCCTGGTTCACCACGCGGGAAACGGTCTGAT
AAGAGACACCGGCATACTCTGCGACATCGTATAACGTTACTGGTTTCACATTCACCACCCTGAATTGACT
CTCTTCCGGGCGCTATCATGCCATACCGCGAAAGGTTTTGCGCCATTCGATGGTGTCCGGGATCTCGACG
CTCTCCCTTATGCGACTCCTGCATTAGGAAGCAGCCCAGTAGTAGGTTGAGGCCGTTGAGCACCGCCGCC
GCAAGGAATGGTGCATGCAAGGAGATGGCGCCCAACAGTCCCCCGGCCACGGGGCCTGCCACCATACCCA
CGCCGAAACAAGCGCTCATGAGCCCGAAGTGGCGAGCCCGATCTTCCCCATCGGTGATGTCGGCGATATA
GGCGCCAGCAACCGCACCTGTGGCGCCGGTGATGCCGGCCACGATGCGTCCGGCGTAGAGGATCGAGATC
TCGATCCCGCGAAATTAATACGACTCACTATAGGGGAATTGTGAGCGGATAACAATTCCCCTCTAGAAAT
AATTTTGTTTAACTTTAAGAAGGAGATATACCATGGGCAGCAGCCATCATCATCATCATCACAGCAGCGG
CCTGGAAGTTCTGTTCCAGGGGCCCCAT
