>Addgene plasmid #49689 | pVRa32_1122 | addgene partial sequence | sequence record 77272 | pBRrevBam 5'-GGTGATGTCGGCGATATAGG-3'
CGGTGATGCCGGCCACGATGCGTCCGGCGTAGAGGATCGAGATCTCGATCCCGCGAAATTAATACGACTC
ACTATAGGGGAATTGTGAGCGGATAACAATTCCCCTCTAGAAATAATTTTGTTTAACTTTAAGAAGGAGA
TATACCATGGGCAGCAGCCATCATCATCATCATCACAGCAGCGGCCTGGAAGTTCTGTTCCAGGGGCCCC
ATATGACCGAAATTCATCTGCAGACCACCGAAAGCACCAGCGTTAATGATGGTCTGCCGCTGAATATTGA
TTGGGAAGGTATTTTTCGTGAACATGGTCGTCGTGTGCATCATTTTATTCGTAAACGTGTTAGCCATCGT
GAAGATGCCGAAGATCTGGAACAAATGACCTGGCTGGAAGTTCTGCGTAATCGTGATAAATTTGCCGGTG
CAAGCCGTCCGGAAACCTGGGTTTTTGGTATTGCACTGAATCTGGTGCGTAATCATTTTCGTCTGCAGAG
CGGTCGTCCGCGTTGTGATGAACTGGAAGATGATATTATTCTGACCCAGGGTGATGATCCGAGCCATATT
ACCGAATATCAGCGTCTGCTGAATAGCACCCTGAATAGTATTGCAAATCTGCCGGAAGATACCCGTCGCC
TGCTGAACATGCTGGTTGAAAAAGATGGTAGCTATCAGGCAATTGCAGCCCATCTGAATATTCCGATTGG
CACCGTTCGTAGCCGTCTGAGCCGTGCACGTGTTACCCTGAAACAGAGCGTTTTTAGCTAAGGATCCAAG
CTTGCGGCCGCACTCGAGCACCACCACCACCACCACTGAGATCCGGCTGCTAACAAAGCCCGAAAGGAAG
CTGAGTTGGCTGCTGCCACCGCTGAGCAATAACTAGCATAACCCCTTGGGGCCTCTAAACGGGTCTTG
